Addgene plasmid #167133: pBJ4
Purpose: A kanamycin resistant plasmid for Tn7-mediated chromosomal integration of Photorhabdus luminescens luxCDABE operon with Pkan promoter
Depositing lab: Akira Mine. Depositing organization: Ritsumeikan University. Publication: A versatile Tn7 transposon-based bioluminescence tagging tool for quantitative and spatial detection of bacteria in plants. Matsumoto A, Schluter T, Melkonian K, Takeda A, Nakagami H, Mine A. Plant Commun. 2021 Jul 20;3(1):100227. doi: 10.1016/j.xplc.2021.100227. eCollection 2022 Jan 10. PubMed 35059625.
Backbone
  Vector backbone: pBBRMCS-2
  Backbone manufacturer: Kenneth M. Peterson
  Vector type: Bacterial Expression, Luciferase
Growth in bacteria
  Bacterial resistance: Kanamycin, 50 μg/mL
  Growth temperature: 37°C
  Growth strain: DH5alpha
  Copy number: Unknown
Gene/Insert
  Gene/Insert name: luxCDABE
  Species: Photorhabdus luminescens
  Insert size (bp): 7600
  Promoter: Kanamycin promoter
  Cloning method: Gibson Cloning
  Sequencing primers: 5′ GACAATATTATGCAACCGTA
Resource information
  A portion of this plasmid was derived from a plasmid made by: tnsABCD and luxCDABE genes were amplified from pBEN276 (Addgene plasmid #69150).
Terms and licenses: Academic/Nonprofit Terms; Industry Terms: Not Available to Industry
How to cite: pBJ4 was a gift from Akira Mine (Addgene plasmid # 167133 ; http://n2t.net/addgene:167133 ; RRID:Addgene_167133)
