[The description below was written by a language model from this plasmid's Addgene catalogue record and pLannotate feature annotations shown in this document.]
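Description:
pBJ4 is a roughly 21 kb bacterial plasmid built on the broad-host-range pBBR1MCS-2 backbone (recorded as pBBRMCS-2) and designed to deliver a bioluminescence reporter into bacterial chromosomes by Tn7 transposition. It replicates through the pBBR1 oriV and its cognate Rep protein, which function in many Gram-negative species as well as E. coli. It is selected with kanamycin through the Tn5-derived neo (nptII) gene located on the backbone. The many short fragments in the feature table (lacZα, lac promoter/operator, T3, T7 and SP6 promoters, CmR, TcR, ble, lamB, MCS pieces) appear to be remnants of the parental vectors rather than functional modules.

The plasmid combines the transposition machinery and the transposon in a single molecule. Outside the transposon ends, tnsA, tnsB, tnsC and tnsD, with only a truncated tnsE, sit downstream of the araBAD promoter alongside the divergently transcribed araC regulator and are followed by rrnB terminators. TnsABC plus TnsD direct high-frequency, orientation-specific insertion into the conserved attTn7 site. Between the Tn7R and Tn7L ends lies the Photorhabdus luminescens luxCDABE operon, driven according to the record by the kanamycin resistance gene promoter. This promoter corresponds to the Tn5-derived segment annotated just upstream of luxC. The operon encodes both the luciferase (LuxAB) and the fatty acid reductase complex (LuxCDE) that makes its aldehyde substrate, so tagged cells emit light without added substrate. Both the tns and lux genes were amplified from an earlier Tn7-lux plasmid and assembled by Gibson cloning. The construct is intended for stable single-copy luminescent tagging of bacteria, allowing quantitative and spatial detection of them in plants.
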