Features (pLannotate 1.2.2; 45 found; start..end, strand, type, name):
    142..426     +  CDS            tnpA (fragment): TN5P_ECOLX - Also known as tnp. Experimental evidence at protein level: Swiss-Prot protein existence level 1. Mediates transposition of transposon Tn5 by a 'cut and paste' mechanism. First, the monomeric transposase binds the 19 bp inverted DNA repeats flanking the transposon. Then, dimerization of the DNA- bound transposase creates a synaptic DNA complex. After nicking of the first DNA strand, excision of the transposon proceeds through a series of intermediates. The transposase then mediates the insertion of the transposon at a new site by strand transfer. The activity of the wild- type tran
    458..1249    +  CDS            neo: KKA2_KLEPN - Also known as kan, nptII. Experimental evidence at protein level: Swiss-Prot protein existence level 1. Resistance to kanamycin, neomycin, paromomycin, ribostamycin, butirosin and gentamicin B. From Klebsiella pneumoniae.
   1273..1425    +  CDS            ble (fragment): BLE_KLEPN - Experimental evidence at protein level: Swiss-Prot protein existence level 1. Binding protein with a strong affinity to the bleomycin family of antibiotics. Binds to CL990; an antimitotic-antibiotic compound. From Klebsiella pneumoniae.
   1425..1541    +  CDS            CmR (fragment): chloramphenicol acetyltransferase; cat; confers resistance to chloramphenicol
   1552..1644    +  CDS            lacI (fragment): lac repressor; lacI; The lac repressor binds to the lac operator to inhibit transcription in E. coli. This inhibition can be relieved by adding lactose or isopropyl-β-D-thiogalactopyranoside (IPTG).
   1657..1678    +  protein_bind   CAP binding site: CAP binding activates transcription in the presence of cAMP. E. coli catabolite activator protein
   1693..1723    +  promoter       lac promoter: promoter for the E. coli lac operon
   1727..1749    +  protein_bind   lac operator (fragment): The lac repressor binds to the lac operator to inhibit transcription in E. coli. This inhibition can be relieved by adding lactose or isopropyl-β-D-thiogalactopyranoside (IPTG). lac repressor encoded by lacI
   1792..1810    +  promoter       T3 promoter: promoter for bacteriophage T3 RNA polymerase
   1834..1872    -  promoter       AmpR promoter (fragment): bla
   1891..1918    -  terminator     rrnB T2 terminator: transcription terminator T2 from the E. coli rrnB gene
   2010..2096    -  terminator     rrnB T1 terminator: Escherichia coli rrnB; transcription terminator T1 from the E. coli rrnB gene
   2098..2213    -  ncRNA          5S rRNA: Accession: RF00001 - 5S ribosomal RNA
   2299..2336    -  misc_feature   MCS (fragment): pUC18/19 multiple cloning site
   2337..2726    -  CDS            tnsE (fragment): TNSE_ECOLX - Experimental evidence at protein level: Swiss-Prot protein existence level 1. TnsABC + TnsD promote high-frequency insertion of Tn7 into a specific target site known as att-Tn7 whereas TnsABC + TnsE promote low-frequency insertion into many different sites. From Escherichia coli.
   2733..4256    -  CDS            tnsD: TNSD_ECOLX - Protein predicted: Swiss-Prot protein existence level 4. TnsABC + TnsD promote high-frequency insertion of Tn7 into a specific target site known as att-Tn7 whereas TnsABC + TnsE promote low-frequency insertion into many different sites. From Escherichia coli.
   4262..5926    -  CDS            tnsC: TNSC_ECOLX - Experimental evidence at protein level: Swiss-Prot protein existence level 1. TnsABC + TnsD promote high-frequency insertion of Tn7 into a specific target site known as att-Tn7 whereas TnsABC + TnsE promote low-frequency insertion into many different sites. From Escherichia coli.
   5926..8031    -  CDS            tnsB: TNSB_ECOLX - Experimental evidence at protein level: Swiss-Prot protein existence level 1. Sequence-specific, DNA-binding protein required for Tn7 transposition. Recognizes sequences necessary for recombination at both left and right ends of Tn7 and, together with TnsA, forms the transposase. TnsB executes the 5'-DNA strand breakage and joining reactions. From Escherichia coli.
   8021..8839    -  CDS            tnsA: TNSA_ECOLX - Experimental evidence at protein level: Swiss-Prot protein existence level 1. Required for Tn7 transposition. Forms the transposase, together with TnsB. TnsA executes the 5'-DNA strand breakage reaction. TnsABC and TnsD promote high-frequency insertion of Tn7 into a specific target site known as ATT-Tn7 whereas TnsABC and TnsD promote low- frequency insertion into many different sites. From Escherichia coli.
   8918..8936    -  misc_feature   MCS (fragment): pUC18/19 multiple cloning site
   8957..9241    -  promoter       araBAD promoter: araBAD; promoter of the L-arabinose operon of E. coli; the araC regulatory gene is transcribed in the opposite direction (Guzman et al., 1995)
   9268..10146   +  CDS            araC: L-arabinose regulatory protein; araC
  10236..10254   -  promoter       tet promoter (fragment): E. coli promoter for tetracycline efflux protein gene
  10292..10490   -  mobile_element Tn7R (fragment): mini-Tn7 element (right end of the Tn7 transposon) Tn7
  10474..10755   +  CDS            tnpA (fragment): TN5P_ECOLX - Also known as tnp. Experimental evidence at protein level: Swiss-Prot protein existence level 1. Mediates transposition of transposon Tn5 by a 'cut and paste' mechanism. First, the monomeric transposase binds the 19 bp inverted DNA repeats flanking the transposon. Then, dimerization of the DNA- bound transposase creates a synaptic DNA complex. After nicking of the first DNA strand, excision of the transposon proceeds through a series of intermediates. The transposase then mediates the insertion of the transposon at a new site by strand transfer. The activity of the wild- type tran
  10858..12297   +  CDS            luxC: LUXC_PHOLL - Protein inferred from homology: Swiss-Prot protein existence level 3. LuxC is the fatty acid reductase enzyme responsible for synthesis of the aldehyde substrate for the luminescent reaction catalyzed by luciferase. From Photorhabdus laumondii subsp. laumondii (strain DSM 15139 / CIP 105565 / TT01).
  12313..13233   +  CDS            luxD: LUXD1_PHOLU - Experimental evidence at protein level: Swiss-Prot protein existence level 1. Acyl transferase is part of the fatty acid reductase system required for aldehyde biosynthesis; it produces fatty acids for the luminescent reaction. From Photorhabdus luminescens (Xenorhabdus luminescens).
  13413..14489   +  CDS            luxA: LUXA1_PHOLU - Experimental evidence at protein level: Swiss-Prot protein existence level 1. Light-emitting reaction in luminous bacteria. From Photorhabdus luminescens (Xenorhabdus luminescens).
  14510..15481   +  CDS            luxB: LUXB1_PHOLU - Experimental evidence at protein level: Swiss-Prot protein existence level 1. Light-emitting reaction in luminous bacteria. The specific role of the beta subunit is unknown, but it is absolutely required for bioluminescence activity. From Photorhabdus luminescens (Xenorhabdus luminescens).
  15549..16637   +  CDS            luxE: LUXE_ALIFS - Protein inferred from homology: Swiss-Prot protein existence level 3. Acyl-protein synthetase activates tetradecanoic acid. It is a component of the fatty acid reductase complex responsible for converting tetradecanoic acid to the aldehyde which serves as substrate in the luciferase-catalyzed reaction. From Aliivibrio fischeri (Vibrio fischeri).
  16750..16768   -  promoter       SP6 promoter: promoter for bacteriophage SP6 RNA polymerase
  16808..16830   -  protein_bind   lac operator (fragment): The lac repressor binds to the lac operator to inhibit transcription in E. coli. This inhibition can be relieved by adding lactose or isopropyl-β-D-thiogalactopyranoside (IPTG). lac repressor encoded by lacI
  16834..16864   -  promoter       lac promoter: promoter for the E. coli lac operon
  16879..16900   -  protein_bind   CAP binding site: CAP binding activates transcription in the presence of cAMP. E. coli catabolite activator protein
  16913..16951   -  CDS            lacI (fragment): lac repressor; lacI; The lac repressor binds to the lac operator to inhibit transcription in E. coli. This inhibition can be relieved by adding lactose or isopropyl-β-D-thiogalactopyranoside (IPTG).
  16952..17641   +  CDS            lamB (fragment): LAMB_ECOLI - Also known as malB. Experimental evidence at protein level: Swiss-Prot protein existence level 1. Involved in the transport of maltose and maltodextrins (PubMed:3301537, PubMed:2832377, PubMed:11742115, PubMed:7824948, PubMed:8805519, PubMed:9299337). Indispensable for translocation of maltodextrins (alpha 1-4 linked polyglucosyls) containing more than three glucosyl moieties. A hydrophobic path ('greasy slide') of aromatic residues serves to guide and select the sugars for transport through the channel (PubMed:7824948, PubMed:8805519, PubMed:9299337, PubMed:11742115). Also acts a
  17746..17911   -  mobile_element Tn7L: mini-Tn7 element (left end of the Tn7 transposon) Tn7
  17942..18028   -  misc_feature   MCS (fragment): pBluescript multiple cloning site
  18037..18055   -  promoter       T7 promoter: promoter for bacteriophage T7 RNA polymerase
  18063..18218   +  CDS            lacZα (fragment): LacZα fragment of β-galactosidase; lacZ fragment
  18222..18299   -  rep_origin     M13 ori (fragment): M13 bacteriophage origin of replication; arrow indicates direction of (+) strand synthesis
  18299..18330   +  CDS            CmR (fragment): chloramphenicol acetyltransferase confers resistance to chloramphenicol
  18660..18729   -  CDS            TcR (fragment): tetracycline efflux protein; tet; confers resistance to tetracycline
  18790..19452   -  CDS            pBBR1 Rep: replication protein for the broad-host-range plasmid pBBR1 from Bordetella bronchiseptica
  19453..20224   -  rep_origin     pBBR1 oriV: replication origin of the broad-host-range plasmid pBBR1 from Bordetella bronchiseptica; requires the pBBR1 Rep protein for replication
>Addgene plasmid #167133 | pBJ4 | addgene full sequence | sequence record 330439 | Addgene NGS Result
ACCTTCGGGAGCGCCTGAAGCCCGTTCTGGACGCCCTGGGGCCGTTGAATCGGGATATGCAGGCCAAGGC
CGCCGCGATCATCAAGGCCGTGGGCGAAAAGCTGCTGACGGAACAGCGGGAAGTCCAGCGCCAGAAACAG
GCCCAGCGCCAGCAGGAACGCGGGCGCGCACATTTCCCCGAAAAGTGCCACCTGGGATGAATGTCAGCTA
CTGGGCTATCTGGACAAGGGAAAACGCAAGCGCAAAGAGAAAGCAGGTAGCTTGCAGTGGGCTTACATGG
CGATAGCTAGACTGGGCGGTTTTATGGACAGCAAGCGAACCGGAATTGCCAGCTGGGGCGCCCTCTGGTA
AGGTTGGGAAGCCCTGCAAAGTAAACTGGATGGCTTTCTTGCCGCCAAGGATCTGATGGCGCAGGGGATC
AAGATCTGATCAAGAGACAGGATGAGGATCGTTTCGCATGATTGAACAAGATGGATTGCACGCAGGTTCT
CCGGCCGCTTGGGTGGAGAGGCTATTCGGCTATGACTGGGCACAACAGACAATCGGCTGCTCTGATGCCG
CCGTGTTCCGGCTGTCAGCGCAGGGGCGCCCGGTTCTTTTTGTCAAGACCGACCTGTCCGGTGCCCTGAA
TGAACTGCAGGACGAGGCAGCGCGGCTATCGTGGCTGGCCACGACGGGCGTTCCTTGCGCAGCTGTGCTC
GACGTTGTCACTGAAGCGGGAAGGGACTGGCTGCTATTGGGCGAAGTGCCGGGGCAGGATCTCCTGTCAT
CTCACCTTGCTCCTGCCGAGAAAGTATCCATCATGGCTGATGCAATGCGGCGGCTGCATACGCTTGATCC
GGCTACCTGCCCATTCGACCACCAAGCGAAACATCGCATCGAGCGAGCACGTACTCGGATGGAAGCCGGT
CTTGTCGATCAGGATGATCTGGACGAAGAGCATCAGGGGCTCGCGCCAGCCGAACTGTTCGCCAGGCTCA
AGGCGCGCATGCCCGACGGCGAGGATCTCGTCGTGACCCATGGCGATGCCTGCTTGCCGAATATCATGGT
GGAAAATGGCCGCTTTTCTGGATTCATCGACTGTGGCCGGCTGGGTGTGGCGGACCGCTATCAGGACATA
GCGTTGGCTACCCGTGATATTGCTGAAGAGCTTGGCGGCGAATGGGCTGACCGCTTCCTCGTGCTTTACG
GTATCGCCGCTCCCGATTCGCAGCGCATCGCCTTCTATCGCCTTCTTGACGAGTTCTTCTGAGCGGGACT
CTGGGGTTCGAAATGACCGACCAAGCGACGCCCAACCTGCCATCACGAGATTTCGATTCCACCGCCGCCT
TCTATGAAAGGTTGGGCTTCGGAATCGTTTTCCGGGACGCCGGCTGGATGATCCTCCAGCGCGGGGATCT
CATGCTGGAGTTCTTCGCCCACCCCCATGGGCAAATATTATACGCAAGGCGACAAGGTGCTGATGCCGCT
GGCGATTCAGGTTCATCATGCCGTTTGTGATGGCTTCCATGTCGGCAGAATGCTTAATGAATTACAACAG
TTTTTATGCATGCGCCCAATACGCAAACCGCCTCTCCCCGCGCGTTGGCCGATTCATTAATGCAGCTGGC
ACGACAGGTTTCCCGACTGGAAAGCGGGCAGTGAGCGCAACGCAATTAATGTGAGTTAGCTCACTCATTA
GGCACCCCAGGCTTTACACTTTATGCTTCCGGCTCGTATGTTGTGTGGAATTGTGAGCGGATAACAATTT
CACACAGGAAACAGCTATGACCATGATTACGCCAAGCGCGCAATTAACCCTCACTAAAGGGAACAAAAGC
TGGGTACCGGGCCGCGGATACATATTTGAATGTATTTAGAAAAATAAACAAAAGAGTTTGTAGAAACGCA
AAAAGGCCATCCGTCAGGATGGCCTTCTGCTTAATTTGATGCCTGGCAGTTTATGGCGGGCGTCCTGCCC
GCCACCCTCCGGGCCGTTGCTTCGCAACGTTCAAATCCGCTCCCGGCGGATTTGTCCTACTCAGGAGAGC
GTTCACCGACAAACAACAGATAAAACGAAAGGCCCAGTCTTTCGACTGAGCCTTTCGTTTTATTTGATGC
CTGGCAGTTCCCTACTCTCGCATGGGGAGACCCCACACTACCATCGGCGCTACGGCGTTTCACTTCTGAG
TTCGGCATGGGGTCAGGTGGGACCACCGCGCTACTGCCGCCAGGCAAATTCTGTTTTATCAGACCGCTTC
TGCGTTCTGATTTAATCTGTATCAGGCTGAAAATCTTCTCTCATCCGCCAAAACAGCCAAGCTTGCATGC
CTGCAGGTCGACTCTAGAGGATCCCCTAAAAATAATGACCGAGCTAGCTCTAACTGTGGGATGTGATAAC
GAGTCTTGCTATATGGTGTTTCAGCTTCGTAAATAAATGAACTCTGCGCTCCATCCTTGTTGCGTACGGA
AGCAAAGGACGAGAGATTAGGAAAATCGATTATTTTGGCTCGTTGAAGATCCGATGCTTCAAACTCAATC
ACACGATCCGCCTTATTTATTTGCTTTGTTGTACTGTTAACCACCTTAGCTCGACTTAATAAAGGCAAAT
GAGTAAATCGAGTCCATTTCCGTTCTTGCATTGGATTAAACCAAACAAAAATACGCCACTCCTTATGACC
CGAGTTACGGAATAAATGACCAATATGTACAACCTGCACATTGTCATTAAATGTAGCTAGCCTAACCACT
CACTCTTCCCCATAAACCATTTCCAAGAATCTTTGTGCTTCCTCAGTTATCCGCTCTTTAGATAACGTTG
CACTTCTTAATAATCGCCAGCGCCTAAGCTCAACATCTTCCTGTTTAAGCTTAATAAAAGCTTGGCTAAT
CCGTCTAATTTGATAATCTTCCACACTCTCTGAGTAACGCTTTAAGCAAAGCGCTACCAAAGGCAGTTTC
TGTAGATTTTTTGCAAGAGAGGTTCCGTTAGGAGTTTGCTTTAACAGCCAGCTCGATGTCGCTCTTGGGT
GATCAAGGCTACTATCTAGACGCTTTATGATTCTTAATAGTTGTCGTACAGCAATTCGATCTCTTTGGTT
CCAATCAACTCTAGGGGCGGGTGCCAGACGCTCTTGTTGATGCTGTTGATTCCAGTGAACTAGCCAATCC
CTGTCATGTCGGTAAAGCCAAGCGTATAGCACCCCACCCTCTAAAGACTGTCTTGCCGCCTTAATTCCTT
GGTATTTATGCACTAGTTGCTGCCAGTCTTTATGCTTAACAGATAAATCTTCAGAGTTAGGTTGCACAGA
CTGGCTAACAGGTCTTGTCGTTATAGAGTGCTCAGTAAGAGCACTTGCCTGCTGTAGCGCTTCTATAACC
GTTAGTTTTGGCAATAAGGCTTGCCACACAATACTATGCTGTAAATAACTAAAGGCTTTTCTATGCTTAC
GGAATATACTTTTCAGCCAACACGTGTCCTTGTTCTCTGCCAACTTTAAATCCAGTTTCTCTAGTGCCTC
ATCACTAAAAGTCTGCCTCACTCTCTCCGCCACCAAGTCATGACGAATGTGCTTGCTTTTGGTTAGCCCT
AGATCCTGCGCTAAGCGCTGATAAAACAGCGTCCACTGCTCAAGGCTTGGGGAAAGCTCTTGCGCTCGTG
GAGCATCTAACAGAGGGGCTATATAAGCAGCTAGTGCTGTTAATTGAGATAGGGAGTCTTTGGGGTAGTC
TGAAAGCAGCTCAGTATGACCCAAAGCCCAAAATTGATGTCGGTGATCATCTACAGCTCTATCAAAGAAG
ACTAAAGCACCGTGTTTTGGACAATATGGCAAAGCGGGCAAATACCAATCTCGTTGCCAAAAGGCTTCCC
CATACCTATTTAGCTGAAGAGCAACGCAATCAGGGCAGTATCTAAAGCGGTTATCGCTCTTAACTCTAGA
AGCAGCGACTCCTAGCATTAAATGCACCGCACCTTGCGCTTGGTACTCCATTAACCGAATAGCTTCGTCT
CGGCGCTCCTTGCCTACAAACGGAGCATATAAAGGGAATAAGGTATGCTCATAAATAAGCTGCTGAACAG
CGTAACGTCCTGTTTGATGTAGATGTCTTGCTATCACACCTAAATGCGAGGGCAGACCTAAGGTAGCGAC
CACCTTGCGGTTGCCATACACCTCATCCAACAGCTGCTTAGGACTAACAATCCCTTGATAAACGCCTGCC
CGTGCAATAGTGCTATAAATCAGCTCATTCGAGTACGGAACAGGAAAGTTTCTCATGGCTAACCTGCTTG
TTTAAATAAGCTCGCCATATCCACTATTACCCCTTTCCCTTTTAACCGTTCATGCATGGTTTTTTCAGGT
TGGCGTTGTGAATAGATATAACGTAAATCCGTATCAGGCAAGCTATCCCAGTCGCTGGGCTTGACTACCT
TTATAGCCGAAACCTTTTTACTCTTGGAGGGCTTTTCTAGTTCTGACACTACCGTTTCGCCTTCCATCAA
CCACTGCAAAACAAGAGGCAGTAACTTTTGTCTTGTCATCGTTGGATTCTGGCTAAACGCTTTTTTAATA
GTGGGAATTAACAGGCTTGAATCGTAATCCTCTTTCAGCATCAGATATAAATGACGCTGATCTTCGGTAT
CTAACTCTTGAAGGGCTTTTTCTTCTGGTGTTTGTTCTTGTATCGCTGCGATATCTAGCTGAAGTTGGAT
TAACCGTTTATCAATCTCGGGAACGACTAGATCAGAATAACGAGCAATGCGTTCTGGGATACCCGAGCGT
AATGCCTCTAGCATGGGGTGCACAGGCTTTAACTCATCTTGATACACTTGCCGCAATAAACCAGCGGTAA
TACGCTCATTGCCTAAAGCTAGCGCACGGAGCTGAGCGAGTACAAAAAGTTTTACTACAATGTCCATCAC
TCCTTGGCTTAGCTCATACCACACATCACGGACCTCATCCGATAACAGCGCATCTTTGCGTTGTAAAAGC
TGTAATTGCCAAAGATTATCCGTAAAAGCGATCCACTCTTGATTGGGCTTTCCACGTTGCGTTTGTTGTA
TAGGATCCCAGAATATAGCTCCAAACCCTGCCCCTCTACGTGCAGACCGCAAATCAGCCTCAAAAATCTC
TCGTGCTTTAGGGGTACCAATCAACATCACTGGTACGCCAATAATATTCACCATCGTCACAAAAAAGTTC
AGCATCTCTTGAGATCCACCCGAACGAGAGCGGCTTAAATGCTGAATTTCATCAATAACCAACAACCCTA
AAGCATGTGCATTGGCTATTTGCGACATCAAAGCCAACATGGTTTCTATACCATGACGTTTTAAGCCATA
ACGACGCTCATAGTTCGAGCCCAAGGCTCGATCCAACGCTCTGAAAAAATTCAAGCAGATTTCTTTTAGC
GAACCATTATGCGAGCAGTCTATTTTCAAATACACCACCTGCTCTACATTGAGTTCACGATGGTAAATCA
CCTGAGGATACGTGGCTAGAATACGATGAAGAGAGGTCGTCTTCCCACTACCAGAACAACCAATTAACAA
TAAGCTTTGTGCCGTAGATCGTGCCTCCTCAAAGCGAAATGTCTCCAACTCTCCCGTTTGAACACGCTCA
TAACCATTTTGTAAATGCTTTTGTAAATCTCCTGTTTTAGGATTTCTGCCTACGTAGCCACCTCGAATCA
TGACCGAAATACGCTCACTTAGTAGCAAATGCGTACCTAATGGCTGAAAATAGTCATCTGGAATACGACA
AATGGTATGAGCTCTGATAACACGGGACTTTTGCAAGTCAGAGGAAGTAAGCTGTAAAGAGGATTTCAGT
GATGCAGCACTATTCACTGACTCTTGTAATGGTGGTAAGGCCTCGATAAAAGGATTATCACGATAAGCCT
CTACCCCCGTATCACGATAAACTGCTTGAATCCGGGTAGCACTCATGACTCATCCTTTTCTGGTGGATCC
TGAAATAATTCAGGCACGTATGTGGGTAGGCTGTAATCTTCTTGATCATCCGCTTCCACTGCGTTGAAAG
GAATAACTTTAGCCTCATCACCTGAAGAGCTTGGCTTCAAATGCTCCGCACGTTTTTTACGCTCCGAGGT
CACGGCTTCTTTTTTATTAGTTTTAATCTGCTTAATGCGTGTTGATTTGGGCTCAGTAGTACTGGGCGTT
AACTTATTCGCTTTCTGAATGGTTTGCTGAATAAACGCCTCAAGCTCCCTGCGTTTAGTTAACTCATCCT
GCTTCGCATTGGCTTTATTGTGTTTTTCTTGTGCTTGTATATCCCAAACCTCCCAAAATGAGAGACCTTT
AAACTGCCGACTACGTTCCGTCAGATTACAGCGCCAAAATACACGGCTGCCAACTTGCGGAAACAAATAA
ATCGTATCAACCAGCACTGGGTCATAAGCCGCTTCTAAATGTTGAGGTCTAGCTATATCAGTGCTCCGCT
GCAACCAACCCTCACGCAGAATCTCTGACCCCGAGTAATACAAACCCCACAAATTAACGCCAAATGAAGA
AATAGAGACCTTTCGGCGAGGCAGTAACGCTACTCGCAACTGCTCTTGCTCCACAGCCCTTAAACTACCT
GTACGATGCTGCATACCCCATTGCCATAGCTGGACAGGAATAGACGGTAAATCTGTAGGAAAATCAGCAT
CTCGATCGTATTTATCCATCACCAGATGGTTATTTCTGAATAAGATCGTACGCAAAATAATTTGTGTGAA
CTCAAATACCGACAGAGATGCATCTAACCTATAGTCTGTTTCACCATGGCTTTTGATCCGACTGCCCTCT
ACAATGCCAGGTGCAAAGGACTTAAACTCGGCTTGTAGTGTTCTAAAAGTGCTTTCCACTATGCCTTTAG
CATCGCCACGTCTAGGTGGAGCACTTTCCACTCGCACATTAAAACTAGAAACTAAGGCTTCGACCTGATG
ACTCATTAATTCGCCACGGTCCGCTAGCAACACATCTGGCAAACCTACACACGGCCAGTCTGAGCTACTA
ATCTCAATATCATGCTGGGCACAAATGGCCGTTTTGTCAGAGCAAGCATTTACAAAAGCCTGCATCGCCA
CCACATAAGACGGATTTTCAAAGCCGATATAAAAGCCCGTGATCATCCGACTAAACACATCAATCACAAT
GTAAAGCGTTGGTCTTCCTATGATTTTTTGGCGATCATGATGATCCACTAAATAAATATCAGCAATCGTG
GCATCAATCTCATAACGACTCCCAGGGCCTAACGCCTGAGAAGTGGCTGTACTACTTAAGGGTCGTACGT
CTTTTTTATATACCCCTGCTTTAACTCTAGACTTTAAGCGCTGAGCTTTAGGGTATTCTCGATCATAAAA
ATAACGAAACTGACGTAGTGTTGGGTAATCCTCTTGGGGAATGCGAGGAAAATACTGAGCAAACAAGTCC
ACAAATCGTCTATAGGCAACGGTGGTCTTTGTACCTTTTTGATTTAACAGGTGCTTTTCTATGGTCAACC
TAAAAAGGCGTTCAATCTCGGGCGTTACCTTGGTTCCTTCACCCTTACCATATTCTCTGGCTCGGCCAAT
CTTTGCTGTTCCTGTCGCTGAACGTCTTTCCCCTGGTGCACCGCTGTTTTTGTAGTCAGGAATTAATGCA
TTAGGCGTTTGACCACGCTGCCAGTAACGGCGTAACAACTTATAAACTGTAGCCTTAGTAACCTTATGTT
CTTGGACCACATGCTCAACGAGTTCGCTTCTGACTTTAGGGTCGAAACGATCCTTACTATTAATAATAGG
AAGAATTTTTCGATAATCCTCCTCGCGCTTCTGGAAGCTGACAGAATCTACAGACGGCTCTTCTAAATCA
AGATGTACATAAGGGTCATCAGTTCTAACTAAGCGGCCTTCATCTAAATACTGCATTAGCAACAACTCAG
CCCTAGCTTGTGGAACTCCTTTATCAGCGCTTATTTGCATCCAGACAACTTGGCCATCCTCTATAGCCAA
AATGCGATACGGATCATTATCAAATAGCACAACCTCATTAATTTGCCACATAGCGCAACTCCTCCATATT
CACTACTTGGCTAATACAGAGATCTGCACACTTATTTGCCCTGAAAGACTTATAAATATTGAACTTAATA
AAACCATTTGCGGTTAAGGCTCGTATCTCACTCAATGTTTTGCCTAACTCCAAATCATAAGCAATATCAA
CCTGCTTACAGACATTGATAATGTTTTCATCTCCTTTTTCTTGCAGGATATGGGCCAATGGGGATAGTTG
TGCTAAAAGCTCCGCAGAAACTTCTTCTGTTTTCACTGAATAAAGCCATTCAATATTTTCTTTTACTACG
GGATTTATTTCTTTATCAGTAAAAATGAACCAAGGAATTTGCTTTTGCTGCCAATAGCGACGCTCTAGTT
CTAGTTTTTCTAAGGTACGCTCGTCTTGTAAGGCTGCTGCAGGTTTGACTTGAATAGCAAACTGCTCAAA
AGGACCATCTTTGCAGTCCACTAAAAAATCAGTAGACATAACCTGATCTACACCACGAATAACAGGATGC
TTAATACCACTATCTATTGCAATCTGCCTGGTATCACTAGGTAATAAGGGGAACTGCTCGCGTATATCTA
GCACGCTGCTCTCCCACTCAAGACTGAGAAAAACAGCAAGCTCTAAGTCAGATAGCAAATGATGGACTCG
TCCCGTCTTATGAGAATAAATACGGTGGGAACGACCTGAAGAAGGAACTTCTTGTACTGTTAGCCATGGA
ATATAGTCTTTACCATGCCCTTGGCCACGCCCCTCTTTAATACGACGGGCAATTTGCACTTCAGAAAATG
AAGAGTTTGCTTTAGCCATAACAAAAGTCCAGTATGCTTTTTCACAGCATAACTGGACTGATTTCAGTTT
ACAACTATTCTGTCTAGTTTAAGACTTGGGTACCGAGCTCGAATTCGCTAGCCCAAAAAAACGGGTATGG
AGAAACAGTAGAGAGTTGCGATAAAAAGCGTCAGGTAGGATCCGCTAATCTTATGGATAAAAATGCTATG
GCATAGCAAAGTGTGACGCCGTGCAAATAATCAATGTGGACTTTTCTGCCGTGATTATAGACACTTTTGT
TACGCGTTTTTGTCATGGCTTTGGTCCCGCTTTGTTACAGAATGCTTTTAATAAGCGGGGTTACCGGTTT
GGTTAGCGAGAAGAGCCAGTAAAAGACGCAGTGACGGCAATGTCTGATGCAATATGGACAATTGGTTTCT
TCTCTGAATGGCGGGAGTATGAAAAGTATGGCTGAAGCGCAAAATGATCCCCTGCTGCCGGGATACTCGT
TTAATGCCCATCTGGTGGCGGGTTTAACGCCGATTGAGGCCAACGGTTATCTCGATTTTTTTATCGACCG
ACCGCTGGGAATGAAAGGTTATATTCTCAATCTCACCATTCGCGGTCAGGGGGTGGTGAAAAATCAGGGA
CGAGAATTTGTTTGCCGACCGGGTGATATTTTGCTGTTCCCGCCAGGAGAGATTCATCACTACGGTCGTC
ATCCGGAGGCTCGCGAATGGTATCACCAGTGGGTTTACTTTCGTCCGCGCGCCTACTGGCATGAATGGCT
TAACTGGCCGTCAATATTTGCCAATACGGGGTTCTTTCGCCCGGATGAAGCGCACCAGCCGCATTTCAGC
GACCTGTTTGGGCAAATCATTAACGCCGGGCAAGGGGAAGGGCGCTATTCGGAGCTGCTGGCGATAAATC
TGCTTGAGCAATTGTTACTGCGGCGCATGGAAGCGATTAACGAGTCGCTCCATCCACCGATGGATAATCG
GGTACGCGAGGCTTGTCAGTACATCAGCGATCACCTGGCAGACAGCAATTTTGATATCGCCAGCGTCGCA
CAGCATGTTTGCTTGTCGCCGTCGCGTCTGTCACATCTTTTCCGCCAGCAGTTAGGGATTAGCGTCTTAA
GCTGGCGCGAGGACCAACGTATCAGCCAGGCGAAGCTGCTTTTGAGCACCACCCGGATGCCTATCGCCAC
CGTCGGTCGCAATGTTGGTTTTGACGATCAACTCTATTTCTCGCGGGTATTTAAAAAATGCACCGGGGCC
AGCCCGAGCGAGTTCCGTGCCGGTTGTGAAGAAAAAGTGAATGATGTAGCCGTCAAGTTGTCATAATTGG
TAACGAATCAGACAATTGACGGCTTGACGGAGTAGCATAGGGTTTGCAGAATCCCTGCTTCGTCCATTTG
ACAGGCACATTATGCATCGATGATAAGCTGTCAAACATGAGCAGATCCTCTACGCCGGACGCATCGTGGC
CTGTGGGCGGACAATAAAGTCTTAAACTGAACAAAATAGATCTAAACTATGACAATAAAGTCTTAAACTA
GACAGAATAGTTGTAAACTGAAATCAGTCCAGTTATGCTGTGAAAAAGCATACTGGACTTTTGTTATGGC
TAAAGCAAACTCTTCATTTTCTGAAGTGCAAATTGCCCGTCGTATTAAAGAGGGGCGTGGGGTCGACGCG
GCCGTGGCGCGCCTCCTAGGTGCGGATGAATGTCAGCTACTGGGCTATCTGGACAAGGGAAAACGCAAGC
GCAAAGAGAAAGCAGGTAGCTTGCAGTGGGCTTACATGGCGATAGCTAGACTGGGCGGTTTTATGGACAG
CAAGCGAACCGGAATTGCCAGCTGGGGCGCCCTCTGGTAAGGTTGGGAAGCCCTGCAAAGTAAACTGGAT
GGCTTTCTTGCCGCCAAGGATCTGATGGCGCAGGGGATCAAGATCTGATCAAGAGACAGGATGAGGATCG
TTTCGCGGTACAACCAGTTTGCAAGATGATTAAACAATAACTTAAGTTGAAGTTACCCCATTAAATGGAT
GGCTAATATGACTAAAAAAATTTCATTCATTATTAACGGCCAGGTTGAAATTTTTCCCGAAAGTGATGAT
TTAGTGCAATCCATTAATTTTGGTGATAATAGTGTTTACCTGCCAATATTGAATAATTCTCATGTAAAAA
ACATTATTGATTATAATGAAAATAATAAATTACGGTTGCATAATATTGTCAATTTTCTCTATACGGTAGG
GCAAAGATGGAAAAATGAAGAATATTCAAGGCGCAGGACATACATTCGTGATTTAAAAAAATATATGGGA
TATTCAGAAGCAATGGCCAAGTTAGAGGCCAACTGGATATCTATGATTTTATGTTCTAAAGGTGGCCTTT
ATGATGTTGTAGAAAATGAACTTGGTTCTCGCCATATCATGGATGAATGGCTACCTCAGGATGAAAGTTA
TATTAAGGCTTTTCCGAAAGGTAAGTCTATACATCTGTTGGCAGGTAATGTTCCATTATCTGGGATCATG
TCTATATTACGCGCAATTTTAACCAAGAATCAGTGTATTATAAAAACATCGTCAACCGATCCCTTTACCG
CTAATGCATTAGCGTTAAGCTTTATCGATGTAGACCCTAATCATCCGATAACGCGCTCTTTGTCTGTTGT
ATATTGGCCACACCAAGGTGATACATCACTCGCAAAAGAAATTATGCAACATATGGATGTTATTGTCGCT
TGGGGAGGGGAAGATGCGATTAATTGGGCTGTAGAACATGCACCACCCTATGCTGACGTGATTAAATTTG
GCTCTAAAAAGAGTTTTTGCATTATTGATAATCCAGTTGATTTAACGTCAGCAGCTACCGGTGCGGCTCA
TGATATTTGTTTTTACGATCAGCGCGCTTGTTTTTCTGCCCAAAACATATATTACATGGGAAATCAGTAT
GAGGAATTTAAGTTAGCGTTGATAGAAAAACTTAATCTATATGCGCATATATTACCAAACGCCAAAAAAG
ATTTTGATGAAAAGGCGGCCTATTCTTTAGTCCAAAAAGAGAGCTTATTTGCTGGATTAAAAGTAGAGGT
GGATGTTCATCAACGTTGGATGATTATTGAGTCAAATGCGGGTGTGGAATTTAATCAACCACTTGGCAGA
TGTGTGTATCTTCATCACGTCGATAATATTGAGCAAGTATTGCCTTATGTTCAAAAAAATAAGACACAAA
CCATATCTATTTTTCCTTGGGAATCCGCATTTAAGTATCGAGATGCGTTGGCATTAAGAGGTGCGGAAAG
GATTGTAGAAGCAGGAATGAATAATATATTTCGAGTTGGTGGATCTCATGACGGAATGAGGCCGTTACAA
CGATTAGTGACATATATTTCTCATGAGAGGCCATCTCATTATACTGCTAAGGATGTTGCGGTTGAAATAG
AACAGACTCGATTCCTGGAAGAAGATAAGTTCCTTGTATTTGTCCCGTAATAGGTAAAAAGTATGGAAAA
TAAATCCAAATATAAAACCATCGACCATGTTCTTTGTGTTGAAGGAAATAAAAAAATTCATGTTTGGGAA
ACGCTGCCAGAAGAAAACAGCCCAAAGAGAAAGAATACCATTATTATTGCGTCGGGTTTTGCCCGAAGGA
TGGATCATTTTGCTGGTTTAGCGGAATATTTATCGCGGAATGGGTTTCATGTGATTCGCTATGATTCACT
TCACCACGTTGGGTTGAGTTCAGGGACAATTGATGAATTTACAATGTCTATAGGAAAACAGAGCCTATTA
GCCGTGGTTGATTGGTTAAATACACGAAAAATAAATAACCGTGGTATTTTGGCTTCAAGCTTATCTGCAC
GGATAGTTTATGCAAGTCTATCTGAAATTAATGTTTCATTTTTAATCACCGCAGTCGGTGTTGTTAACTT
AAGATATACGCTTGAAAGAGCTTTAGGATTTGATTATCTCAGTTTACCCATTAATGAATTGCCGAATAAT
TTGGATTTTGAAGGCCATAAATTGGGTGCTGAAGTCTTTGCGAGAGATTGCCTTGATTTTGGCTGGGAAG
ATTTAACTTCTACAATCAATAGCATGATGTATCTTGATATACCGTTTATTGCTTTTACTGCAAATAACGA
CAATTGGGTAAAGCAAGATGAAGTTATCACATTGTTATCAAATATTCGTAGTAATCGATGCAAGATATAT
TCTTTGCTAGGGAGTTCGCATGACTTGGGTGAAAACTTAGTGGTCCTGCGCAATTTTTATCAATCGGTTA
CGAAGGCTGCTATCGCGATGGATAATGATCGTCTGGATATTGATGTTGATATTATTGAACCATCATTCGA
ACATCTAACTATTGCGACAGTCAATGAACGTCGAATGAAAATTGAGATTGAAAATCAAGCGATTTCGCTG
TCTTAAAACCTATTGGGATAGATATTACCCTATAGATTTCAAGATGGATCGCGACGGCAAGGGAGCGAAT
CCCGGGAGCATAGCAAACTATGTGACCGGGGTGAGTGAGTGCAGCCAACAAAGAAGCAACTTGAAAGATA
ACGGGTATAGTTAATTCTATCACTCAAATATAAGGGCTCTCTATGAAATTTGGAAACTTTTTGCTTACAT
ACCAACCCCCCCAATTTTCTCAAACAGAAGTAATGAAACGTTTGGTTAAATTAGGTCGTATTTCTGAGGA
GTGTGGTTTTGATACTGTATGGTTACTGGAGCATCATTTCACGGAGTTTGGTTTGCTTGGTAACCCTTAT
GTCGCTGCTGCATATTTACTTGGTGCAACCAAAAAATTGAATGTAGGGACTGCGGCTATTGTTCTTCCCA
CCGCTCATCCAGTGCGCCAACTTGAAGATGTGAATTTATTGGATCAAATGTCAAAAGGACGATTTCGGTT
TGGTATTTGTCGGGGGCTTTACAATAAAGACTTTCGCGTATTTGGCACGGATATGAATAACAGTCGCGCT
TTAACGGAGTGCTGGTACGGGTTGATAAAAAATGGCATGACAGAGGGATATATGGAAGCTGATAATGAAC
ATATCAAGTTCCATAAGGTAAAAGTAAACCCGACAGCATATAGTAAAGGTGGAGCCCCTGTTTATGTGGT
TGCTGAATCAGCCTCGACAACTGAATGGGCCGCTCAATTTGGTTTACCGATGATATTAAGTTGGATTATA
AATACTAACGAAAAGAAAGCACAGCTTGAGCTTTATAACGAGGTGGCTCAAGAATATGGGCACGATATTC
ATAATATCGACCATTGCTTATCATATATAACATCTGTAAATTATGACTCAAATAAAGCGCAAGAGATTTG
TCGGGATTTTCTAGGGCATTGGTATGATTCTTATGTGAATGCCACGACCATTTTTGATGATTCAGACAAA
ACAAGAGGTTATGATTTCAATAAAGGGCAGTGGCGTGACTTTGTATTAAAGGGACATAGAGATACTAATC
GCCGCATTGATTACAGTTACGAAATCAATCCCGTGGGAACCCCGCAGGAATGCATTGACATAATTCAAAA
AGACATTGATGCCACGGGAATATCAAATATCTGTTGTGGGTTTGAAGCGAATGGAACAGTAGACGAAATT
ATTGCTTCCATGAAGCTCTTCCAGTCTGATGTCATGCCGTTTCTTAAAGAAAAACAACGTTCGCTATTAT
AGTAGCTAAGGAAAAAGAAATGAAATTTGGATTGTTCTTCCTTAACTTCATCAATTCAACAACTGTTCAA
GAACAAAGTATAGTTCGCATGCAGGAAATAACAGAGTATGTTGATAAGTTGAATTTTGAACAGATTTTGG
TGTATGAAAATCATTTTTCAGGTAATGGTGTTGTCGGTGCTCCTCTGACTGTTTCTGGTTTTTTGCTCGG
TTTAACAGAAAAAATTAAAATTGGCTCATTGAATCACATCATTACAACTCATCATCCTGTCCGAATAGCG
GAGGAGGCTTGCTTATTGGATCAATTAAGCGAAGGGAGATTTATTTTAGGGTTTAGTGATTGTGAAAAAA
AAGATGAAATGCGTCTTTTTAATCGCCCTGTTGAATATCAACAGCAACTATTTGAAGAGTGTTATGAAAT
CATTAACGATGCTTTAACAACAGGCTATTGTAATCCCGATAATGATTTTTATAGTTTCCCTAAAATATCG
GTAAACCCCCACGCTTATACCCAAGGCGGGCCTCGGAGATATGTCACAGCAACCAGTCATCATATTGTTG
AGTGGGCGGCTAAAAAAGGCATTCCTCTCATCTTTAAGTGGGATGACTCCAATGATGTTAGATATGAATA
TGCTGAAAGGTATAAAGCCGTTGCTGATAAATATGGTATTGACTTATCAGCGATAGATCATCAGTTAATG
GTATTGGTTAACTATAACGAAGATAGTCACAAAGCTAAACAAGAGACGCGTGCATTTATCCGTGATTATG
TTCTTGAAATGTATCCTAATGAAAATCTCGAAAATAAACTTGAAGAGATAATCACAGAAAACGCTGTCGG
AGATTATACGGAATGTATAGCTGCGGCTAAGCTGGCAATTGAAAAGTGCGGTGCAAAAAGTGTATTGTTA
TCTTTTGAACCAATGAATGACTTGATGCACCAAAAAAACGTAATCAATATTGTTAATGATAATATTAAAA
AGTACCACATGTAGTAAAAGAATATGGCAGCAACGCTGCCATATTCTCTAAATTATTTGGAGGGGTAAAA
CAGGTATGACTTCATATGTTGATAAACAAGAGATCATAGCAAGCTCAGAAATTGATGATTTGATTTTTTC
CAGCGATCCATTAGCTTGGTCTTACGATGAACAGGAAAAAATCAGAAACAAATTTGTTCTTGATGCATTT
CGTAATCACTATAAACATTGTCAAGAATACCGTCACTACTGTCAGGTACACAAAGTAGACGACAATATTA
CGGAAATTGATGACATACCTGTATTCCCAACATCAGTTTTTAAGTTTACTCGCTTATTAACTTCTCAGGA
GAACGAGATTGAAAGTTGGTTTACCAGCAGCGGCACGAGTGGTTTAAAAAGTCAGGTGGCGCGTAACAGA
CTAAGTATTGAGAGACTCTTAGGCTCTGTGAGTTATGGCATGAAATATGTTGGTAGTTGGTTTGATCATC
AAATAGAGTTGGTCAACTTAGGGCCAGATAGATTTAATGCTCATAACATTTGGTTTAAATATGTTATGAG
CTTGGTAGAATTATTATATCCCACGACATTTACCGTAATGGAAGAACGAATAGATTTTGTTAAGACATTG
AATAGCCTTGAGCGAATAAAAAATCAAGGAAAAGATATTTGTCTTATCGGCTCACCATACTTTATTTATT
TGCTCTGCCAGTATATGAAAGATAAAAATATCTCATTTTATGGGGATAAAAACCTTTATATCATAACGGG
GGGCGGCTGGAAAAGTTATGAAAAAGAGTCCCTAAAACGCGATGATTTCAATCATCTTTTATTCGACACG
TTCAACCTCAATAATATTAGTCAAATCCGCGATATATTTAATCAAGTTGAACTCAACACTTGTTTCTTTG
AGGATGAAATGCAACGTAAACGTGTTCCGCCGTGGGTATATGCGCGAGCACTTGATCCTGAAACATTGAA
ACCTGTACCTGATGGAATGCCGGGTTTGATGAGTTATATGGATGCGTCATCAACGAGTTATCCGGCATTT
ATTGTTACCGATGATGTCGGGATAATGAGCAGAGAATATGGTCAATATCCTGGTGTACTTGTTGAGATTT
TACGTCGCGCCAATACGAGGGCACAGAAAGGGTGTGCTTTAAGCTTAAACCAAGCATTTAATAGTTGATA
TACTCTATGGATTTTAAGATGCATCGCGATGGCAAGGGAGTGAATTCGGATCCGAGCTCGGTACCAAGCT
TGATGCATAGCTTGAGTATTCTATAGTGTCACCTAAATAGCTTGGCGTAATCATGGTCATAGCTGTTTCC
TGTGTGAAATTGTTATCCGCTCACAATTCCACACAACATACGAGCCGGAAGCATAAAGTGTAAAGCCTGG
GGTGCCTAATGAGTGAGCTAACTCACATTAATTGCGTTGCGCTCACTGCCCGCTTTCCAGTCGGGAAACC
TGTCGTGCCAGGACTACGGTCGTGCCAACTTGCGTGATAACTATCGTCTGGTTGATGGCGCATCGAAAGA
CGGCTGGTTATTCACTGCTGAACATACTCAGAGTGTCCTGAAGGGCTTTAACAAGTTTGTTGTTCAGTAC
GCTACTGACTCGATGACCTCGCAGGGTAAAGGGCTGTCGCAGGGTTCTGGCGTTGCATTTGATAACGAAA
AATTTGCCTACAATATCAACAACAACGGTCACATGCTGCGTATCCTCGACCACGGTGCGATCTCCATGGG
CGACAACTGGGACATGATGTACGTGGGTATGTACCAGGATATCAACTGGGATAACGACAACGGCACCAAG
TGGTGGACCGTCGGTATTCGCCCGATGTACAAGTGGACGCCAATCATGAGCACCGTGATGGAAATCGGCT
ACGACAACGTCGAATCCCAGCGCACCGGCGACAAGAACAATCAGTACAAAATTACCCTCGCACAACAATG
GCAGGCTGGCGACAGCATCTGGTCACGCCCGGCTATTCGTGTCTTCGCAACCTACGCCAAGTGGGATGAG
AAATGGGGTTACGACTACACCGGTAACGCTGATAACAACGCGAACTTCGGCAAAGCCGTTCCTGCTGATT
TCAACGGCGGCAGCTTCGGTCGTGGCGACAGCGACGAGTGGACCTTCGGTGCCCAGATGGAAATCTGGTG
GTAAGCTTGCGGCCGCTATTGAGGGATCTGATTAATTAAAACGTGGCTTACTAGGATCCGATATCATTTA
AATCTAGGGATAACAGGGTAATACTAGTGTCGACCAACCAGATAAGTGAAATCTAGTTCCAAACTATTTT
GTCATTTTTAATTTTCGTATTAGCTTACGACGCTACACCCAGTTCCCATCTATTTTGTCACTCTTCCCTA
AATAATCCTTAAAAACTCCATTTCCACCCCTCCCAGTTCCCAACTATTTTGTCCGCCCACAGGCTGAAAG
CGCTATTTCTTCAAAACCCCCGTCGACGGTATCGATAAGCTTGATATCGAATTCCTGCAGCCCGGGGGAT
CCACTAGTTCTAGAGCGGCCGCCACCGCGGTGGAGCTCCAATTCGCCCTATAGTGAGTCGTATTACGCGC
GCTCACTGGCCGTCGTTTTACAACGTCGTGACTGGGAAAACCCTGGCGTTACCCAACTTAATCGCCTTGC
AGCACATCCCCCTTTCGCCAGCTGGCGTAATAGCGAAGAGGCCCGCACCGATCGCCCTTCCCAACAGTTG
CGCAGCCTGAATGGCGAATGGAAATTGTAAGCGTTAATATTTTGTTAAAATTCGCGTTAAATTTTTGTTA
AATCAGCTCATTTTTTAACCAATAGGCCGTACTGCGATGAGTGGCAGGGCGGGGCGTAATTTTTTTAAGG
CAGTTATTGGTGCCCTTAAACGCCTGGTTGCTACGCCTGAATAAGTGATAATAAGCGGATGAATGGCAGA
AATTCGAAAGCAAATTCGACCCGGTCGTCGGTTCAGGGCAGGGTCGTTAAATAGCCGCTTATGTCTATTG
CTGGTTTACCGGTTTATTGACTACCGGAAGCAGTGTGACCGTGTGCTTCTCAAATGCCTGAGGCCAGTTT
GCTCAGGCTCTCCCCGTGGAGGTAATAATTGACGATATGATCATTTATTCTGCCTCCCAGAGCCTGATAA
AAACGGTGAATCCGTTAGCGAGGTGCCGCCGGCTTCCATTCAGGTCGAGGTGGCCCGGCTCCATGCACCG
CGACGCAACGCGGGGAGGCAGACAAGGTATAGGGCGGCGAGGCGGCTACAGCCGATAGTCTGGAACAGCG
CACTTACGGGTTGCTGCGCAACCCAAGTGCTACCGGCGCGGCAGCGTGACCCGTGTCGGCGGCTCCAACG
GCTCGCCATCGTCCAGAAAACACGGCTCATCGGGCATCGGCAGGCGCTGCTGCCCGCGCCGTTCCCATTC
CTCCGTTTCGGTCAAGGCTGGCAGGTCTGGTTCCATGCCCGGAATGCCGGGCTGGCTGGGCGGCTCCTCG
CCGGGGCCGGTCGGTAGTTGCTGCTCGCCCGGATACAGGGTCGGGATGCGGCGCAGGTCGCCATGCCCCA
ACAGCGATTCGTCCTGGTCGTCGTGATCAACCACCACGGCGGCACTGAACACCGACAGGCGCAACTGGTC
GCGGGGCTGGCCCCACGCCACGCGGTCATTGACCACGTAGGCCGACACGGTGCCGGGGCCGTTGAGCTTC
ACGACGGAGATCCAGCGCTCGGCCACCAAGTCCTTGACTGCGTATTGGACCGTCCGCAAAGAACGTCCGA
TGAGCTTGGAAAGTGTCTTCTGGCTGACCACCACGGCGTTCTGGTGGCCCATCTGCGCCACGAGGTGATG
CAGCAGCATTGCCGCCGTGGGTTTCCTCGCAATAAGCCCGGCCCACGCCTCATGCGCTTTGCGTTCCGTT
TGCACCCAGTGACCGGGCTTGTTCTTGGCTTGAATGCCGATTTCTCTGGACTGCGTGGCCATGCTTATCT
CCATGCGGTAGGGGTGCCGCACGGTTGCGGCACCATGCGCAATCAGCTGCAACTTTTCGGCAGCGCGACA
ACAATTATGCGTTGCGTAAAAGTGGCAGTCAATTACAGATTTTCTTTAACCTACGCAATGAGCTATTGCG
GGGGGTGCCGCAATGAGCTGTTGCGTACCCCCCTTTTTTAAGTTGTTGATTTTTAAGTCTTTCGCATTTC
GCCCTATATCTAGTTCTTTGGTGCCCAAAGAAGGGCACCCCTGCGGGGTTCCCCCACGCCTTCGGCGCGG
CTCCCCCTCCGGCAAAAAGTGGCCCCTCCGGGGCTTGTTGATCGACTGCGCGGCCTTCGGCCTTGCCCAA
GGTGGCGCTGCCCCCTTGGAACCCCCGCACTCGCCGCCGTGAGGCTCGGGGGGCAGGCGGGCGGGCTTCG
CCCTTCGACTGCCCCCACTCGCATAGGCTTGGGTCGTTCCAGGCGCGTCAAGGCCAAGCCGCTGCGCGGT
CGCTGCGCGAGCCTTGACCCGCCTTCCACTTGGTGTCCAACCGGCAAGCGAAGCGCGCAGGCCGCAGGCC
GGAGGCTTTTCCCCAGAGAAAATTAAAAAAATTGATGGGGCAAGGCCGCAGGCCGCGCAGTTGGAGCCGG
TGGGTATGTGGTCGAAGGCTGGGTAGCCGGTGGGCAATCCCTGTGGTCAAGCTCGTGGGCAGGCGCAGCC
TGTCCATCAGCTTGTCCAGCAGGGTTGTCCACGGGCCGAGCGAAGCGAGCCAGCCGGTGGCCGCTCGCGG
CCATCGTCCACATATCCACGGGCTGGCAAGGGAGCGCAGCGACCGCGCAGGGCGAAGCCCGGAGAGCAAG
CCCGTAGGGCGCCGCAGCCGCCGTAGGCGGTCACGACTTTGCGAAGCAAAGTCTAGTGAGTATACTCAAG
CATTGAGTGGCCCGCCGGAGGCACCGCCTTGCGCTGCCCCCGTCGAGCCGGTTGGACACCAAAAGGGAGG
GGCAGGCATGGCGGCATACGCGATCATGCGATGCAAGAAGCTGGCGAAAATGGGCAACGTGGCGGCCAGT
CTCAAGCACGCCTACCGCGAGCGCGAGACGCCCAACGCTGACGCCAGCAGGACGCCAGAGAACGAGCACT
GGGCGGCCAGCAGCACCGATGAAGCGATGGGCCGACTGCGCGAGTTGCTGCCAGAGAAGCGGCGCAAGGA
CGCTGTGTTGGCGGTCGAGTACGTCATGACGGCCAGCCCGGAATGGTGGAAGTCGGCCAGCCAAGAACAG
CAGGCGGCGTTCTTCGAGAAGGCGCACAAGTGGCTGGCGGACAAGTACGGGGCGGATCGCATCGTGACGG
CCAGCATCCACCGTGACGAAACCAGCCCGCACATGACCGCGTTCGTGGTGCCGCTGACGCAGGACGGCAG
GCTGTCGGCCAAGGAGTTCATCGGCAACAAAGCGCAGATGACCCGCGACCAGACCACGTTTGCGGCCGCT
GTGGCCGATCTAGGGCTGCAACGGGGCATCGAGGGCAGCAAGGCACGTCACACGCGCATTCAGGCGTTCT
ACGAGGCCCTGGAGCGGCCACCAGTGGGCCACGTCACCATCAGCCCGCAAGCGGTCGAGCCACGCGCCTA
TGCACCGCAGGGATTGGCCGAAAAGCTGGGAATCTCAAAGCGCGTTGAGACGCCGGAAGCCGTGGCCGAC
CGGCTGACAAAAGCGGTTCGGCAGGGGTATGAGCCTGCCCTACAGGCCGCCGCAGGAGCGCGTGAGATGC
GCAAGAAGGCCGATCAAGCCCAAGAGACGGCCCGAG
